>Addgene plasmid #161604 | pCfB9363(XVI-1_Markerfree_BackBone) | addgene full sequence | sequence record 318109 | Addgene NGS Result
GTAAAACGACGGCCAGTCTTAAGCTCGGGCCCCCTGGGCGGTTCTGATAACGAGTAATCGTTAATCCGCA
AATAACGTAAAAACCCGCTTCGGCGGGTTTTTTTATGGGGGGAGTTTAGGGAAAGAGCATTTGTCAGAAT
ATTTAAGGGCGCCTGTCACTTTGCTTGATATATGAGAATTATTTAACCTTATAAATGAGAAAAAAGCAAC
GCACTTTAAATAAGATACGTTGCTTTTTCGATTGATGAACACCTATAATTAAACTATTCATCTATTATTT
ATGATTTTTTGTATATACAATATTTCTAGTTTGTTAAAGAGAATTAAGAAAATAAATCTCGAAAATAATA
AAGGGAAAATCAGTTTTTGATATCAAAATTATACATGTCAACGATAATACAAAATATAATACAAACTATA
AGATGTTATCAGTATTTATTATGCATTTAGAATAAATTTTGTGTCGCCCTTATTCGACTCACTATAGAAG
TTCCTATTCTCTAGAAAGTATAGGAACTTCACTTCATTTTATTTAAATTTGCGGCCGCGAATGCGTGCGA
TTTAGCCTTGAAGGTCGAAGATTTCTTGGAAAGAAGATTGCAAACTCAAGTCTACAAGCTAGGTTTAGCC
AAGTCTGTCCACCATGCAAGAGTTTTAATCACTCAAAGGCACATTGCTGTTGGTAAGCAAATTGTCAACA
TCCCCTCTTTCATGGTCAGATTGGACTCTGAGAAGCACATTGACTTTGCTCCAACATCTCCATTCGGTGG
TGCTAGACCAGGCAGAGTTGCTAGAAGAAATGCTGCAAGGAAGGCGGAAGCTTCTGGTGAAGCTGCTGAT
GAAGCTGATGAGGCCGATGAAGAATAATTGTGCTGATTTTTATTTCTTAATTACGTGTTGAAATCACGAT
ACTGGCATCCGATAGGGGAGTTGTATTCACAATACTATCGATTTTGTAAAATAGGACGAAGAACTTTTTA
TATACGAGCATTTCCTAATTAGTAGGAAGCGGAAAATAATAATATAAGAAAGTAAACGCAAAAGATAGGC
TGACTGCCTTCATTCGACTAGGAGGTGAGGCGACATATTTGTCACCACGTGCAACGCTTGAGCGACCTCA
TGCTATACCTGAGAAAGCAACCTGACCTACAGGAAAGAGTTACTCAAGAATAAGAATTTTCGTTTTAAAA
CCTAAGAGTCACTTTAAAATTTGTATACACTTATTTTTTTTATAACTTATTTAATAATAAAAATCATAAA
TCATAAGAAATTCGCTTATTTAGAAGTGTCAACAACGTATCTACCAACGGAATGCGTGCGATCGCGTGCA
TTCATCCGCTCTAACCGAAAAGGAAGGAGTTAGACAACCTGAAGTCTAGGTCCCTATTTATTTTTTTATA
GTTATGTTAGTATTAAGAACGTTATTTATATTTCAAATTTTTCTTTTTTTTCTGTACAGACGCGTGTACG
CATGTAACATTATACTGAAAACCTTGCTTGAGAAGGTTTTGGGACGCTCGAAGAGTGGCCTTAGAGAGGT
GGATGGCTCGGGTGAGCTTGATTGTACACTGCAGCAACGATGCTTTTTCTACCCATTTTATGAAGTTTAA
CATCCGTACCTTTCCACCTCCAAACATTTTTTGTAACTTCGTCCTTTGAAAAATCAAGAAGTAATAGGTG
TGCAGTATAGGGCCGCTTGAGCGCGCAATATCGGTGAGTGAGGTAAGATCCATCCATACCTTAGCAAATA
TGGTAGTGAGGAGGCCAACTGTATTGCGTTAAAGGCAAAAGGATTGGTATATACGAATGATTGGTAATTT
GAAAAGTAGGTTTCGAATCAAAGAAACTGAGACAGTCAAGGACACTAAACAAAAATGGGTAAATCGTATG
TCCATATAACTTCAAAATGAAAATATAGCAGTTGAAACATATCAATTAAATCATTATACATCTCCAATAA
ACATGTATGCAAGAGGAAAGCGTAAATATCTTCGATTTCGACAATACTTTGCTACTGATCGCGTGCATTC
GCGGCCGCATTTAAATCCCCACTTCAGAAGTTCCTATACTTTCTAGAGAATAGGAACTTCACTATAGAGT
CGAATAAGGGCGACACCCCATAATTAGCCCGGGCGAAAGGCCCAGTCTTTCGACTGAGCCTTTCGTTTTA
TTTGATGCCTGGCAGTTCCCTACTCTCGCATGGGGAGTCCCCACACTACCATCGGCGCTACGGCGTTTCA
CTTCTGAGTTCGGCATGGGGTCAGGTGGGACCACCGCGCTACTGCCGCCAGGCAAACAAGGGGTGTTATG
AGCCATATTCAGGTATAAATGGGCTCGCGATAATGTTCAGAATTGGTTAATTGGTTGTAACACTGACCCC
TATTTGTTTATTTTTCTAAATACATTCAAATATGTATCCGCTCATGAGACAATAACCCTGATAAATGCTT
CAATAATATTGAAAAAGGAAGAATATGAGTATTCAACATTTCCGTGTCGCCCTTATTCCCTTTTTTGCGG
CATTTTGCCTTCCTGTTTTTGCTCACCCAGAAACGCTGGTGAAAGTAAAAGATGCTGAAGATCAGTTGGG
TGCACGAGTGGGTTACATCGAACTGGATCTCAACAGCGGTAAGATCCTTGAGAGTTTTCGCCCCGAAGAA
CGTTTTCCAATGATGAGCACTTTTAAAGTTCTGCTATGTGGCGCGGTATTATCCCGTATTGACGCCGGGC
AAGAGCAACTCGGTCGCCGCATACACTATTCTCAGAATGACTTGGTTGAGTACTCACCAGTCACAGAAAA
GCATCTTACGGATGGCATGACAGTAAGAGAATTATGCAGTGCTGCCATAACCATGAGTGATAACACTGCG
GCCAACTTACTTCTGACAACGATCGGAGGACCGAAGGAGCTAACCGCTTTTTTGCACAACATGGGGGATC
ATGTAACTCGCCTTGATCGTTGGGAACCGGAGCTGAATGAAGCCATACCAAACGACGAGCGTGACACCAC
GATGCCTGTAGCGATGGCAACAACGTTGCGCAAACTATTAACTGGCGAACTACTTACTCTAGCTTCCCGG
CAACAATTAATAGACTGGATGGAGGCGGATAAAGTTGCAGGACCACTTCTGCGCTCGGCCCTTCCGGCTG
GCTGGTTTATTGCTGATAAATCCGGAGCCGGTGAGCGTGGTTCTCGCGGTATCATCGCAGCGCTGGGGCC
AGATGGTAAGCCCTCCCGTATCGTAGTTATCTACACGACGGGGAGTCAGGCAACTATGGATGAACGAAAT
AGACAGATCGCTGAGATAGGTGCCTCACTGATTAAGCATTGGTAAGCAGAGCATTACGCTGACTTGACGG
GACGGCGCAAGCTCATGACCAAAATCCCTTAACGTGAGTTACGCGCGCGTCGTTCCACTGAGCGTCAGAC
CCCGTAGAAAAGATCAAAGGATCTTCTTGAGATCCTTTTTTTCTGCGCGTAATCTGCTGCTTGCAAACAA
AAAAACCACCGCTACCAGCGGTGGTTTGTTTGCCGGATCAAGAGCTACCAACTCTTTTTCCGAAGGTAAC
TGGCTTCAGCAGAGCGCAGATACCAAATACTGTTCTTCTAGTGTAGCCGTAGTTAGCCCACCACTTCAAG
AACTCTGTAGCACCGCCTACATACCTCGCTCTGCTAATCCTGTTACCAGTGGCTGCTGCCAGTGGCGATA
AGTCGTGTCTTACCGGGTTGGACTCAAGACGATAGTTACCGGATAAGGCGCAGCGGTCGGGCTGAACGGG
GGGTTCGTGCACACAGCCCAGCTTGGAGCGAACGACCTACACCGAACTGAGATACCTACAGCGTGAGCTA
TGAGAAAGCGCCACGCTTCCCGAAGGGAGAAAGGCGGACAGGTATCCGGTAAGCGGCAGGGTCGGAACAG
GAGAGCGCACGAGGGAGCTTCCAGGGGGAAACGCCTGGTATCTTTATAGTCCTGTCGGGTTTCGCCACCT
CTGACTTGAGCGTCGATTTTTGTGATGCTCGTCAGGGGGGCGGAGCCTATGGAAAAACGCCAGCAACGCG
GCCTTTTTACGGTTCCTGGCCTTTTGCTGGCCTTTTGCTCACATGTTCTTTCCTGCGTTATCCCCTGATT
CTGTGGATAACCGTATTACCGCCTTTGAGTGAGCTGATACCGCTCGCCGCAGCCGAACGACCGAGCGCAG
CGAGTCAGTGAGCGAGGAAGCGGAAGGCGAGAGTAGGGAACTGCCAGGCATCAAACTAAGCAGAAGGCCC
CTGACGGATGGCCTTTTTGCGTTTCTACAAACTCTTTCTGTGTT
Features (pLannotate 1.2.2; 15 found; start..end, strand, type, name):
    487..520     +  protein_bind   FRT (minimal): supports FLP-mediated excision but not integration (Turan and Bode, 2011) FLP recombinase from the Saccharomyces cerevisiae 2μ plasmid
    562..864     +  CDS            RPS9A (fragment): RS9A_YEAST - Also known as RPS13A, YS11A. Experimental evidence at protein level: Swiss-Prot protein existence level 1. Component of the ribosome, a large ribonucleoprotein complex responsible for the synthesis of proteins in the cell. The small ribosomal subunit (SSU) binds messenger RNAs (mRNAs) and translates the encoded message by selecting cognate aminoacyl-transfer RNA (tRNA) molecules. The large subunit (LSU) contains the ribosomal catalytic site termed the peptidyl transferase center (PTC), which catalyzes the formation of peptide bonds, thereby polymerizing the amino acids delivered b
    998..1096    -  CDS            YP080_YEAST (fragment): Protein predicted: Swiss-Prot protein existence level 4. From Saccharomyces cerevisiae (strain ATCC 204508 / S288c) (Baker's yeast).
   1110..1275    -  terminator     ADH1 terminator: S. cerevisiae ADH1; transcription terminator for the S. cerevisiae alcohol dehydrogenase 1 (ADH1) gene
   1334..1523    +  terminator     CYC1 terminator: S. cerevisiae CYC1; transcription terminator for CYC1
   1534..1737    -  CDS            YP080_YEAST (fragment): Protein predicted: Swiss-Prot protein existence level 4. From Saccharomyces cerevisiae (strain ATCC 204508 / S288c) (Baker's yeast).
   2057..2090    -  protein_bind   FRT (minimal): supports FLP-mediated excision but not integration (Turan and Bode, 2011) FLP recombinase from the Saccharomyces cerevisiae 2μ plasmid
   2134..2174    -  terminator     rrnB T1 terminator (fragment): transcription terminator T1 from the E. coli rrnB gene
   2176..2291    -  ncRNA          5S rRNA: Accession: RF00001 - 5S ribosomal RNA
   2322..2346    +  CDS            KanR (fragment): aminoglycoside phosphotransferase; aph(3')-Ia; confers resistance to kanamycin
   2376..2472    +  promoter       AmpR promoter (fragment): bla
   2475..3335    +  CDS            AmpR: β-lactamase; bla; confers resistance to ampicillin, carbenicillin, and related antibiotics
   3457..4045    +  rep_origin     ori: high-copy-number ColE1/pMB1/pBR322/pUC origin of replication
   4270..4287    +  terminator     rrnB T2 terminator (fragment): transcription terminator T2 from the E. coli rrnB gene
   4312..17      -  CDS            lacZα (fragment) (across the origin): LacZα fragment of β-galactosidase; lacZ fragment
