[The description below was written by a language model from this plasmid's Addgene catalogue record and pLannotate feature annotations shown in this document.]
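Description:
pCfB9363(XVI-1_Markerfree_BackBone) is an empty backbone vector from the EasyClone-MarkerFree toolkit for Saccharomyces cerevisiae. It is designed to receive one or two genes with their promoters and deliver them by genomic integration to site XVI-1 on chromosome XVI. The record lists the parental backbone as unknown and classifies the plasmid as a yeast expression, CRISPR and synthetic biology vector. In E. coli it is maintained at high copy through a ColE1/pUC-type origin and selected with ampicillin via the β-lactamase gene and its promoter. No yeast replication origin or yeast selection marker is annotated, which fits the marker-free integration concept.

The 4.3 kb sequence carries no insert. Its core is a pair of divergently oriented yeast terminators, ADH1 and CYC1, separated by a short gap that presumably serves as the cloning position. Two expression units inserted there back to back would each read outward into its own terminator. On either side lie stretches of yeast genomic sequence, annotated as fragments of RPS9A and of a predicted open reading frame (YP080). These most likely represent the homology arms that direct recombination at the XVI-1 locus, although the record does not label them as such. Minimal FRT sites in opposite orientations are annotated outside these arms, and their role is not stated.

The remaining annotations (fragments of the rrnB T1 and T2 terminators, 5S rRNA, KanR and lacZα) appear to be backbone remnants. The CRISPR classification and the 20-nucleotide target coordinates suggest that integration relies on Cas9 cleavage of the chromosomal site. No Cas9 or guide RNA is annotated on this plasmid, so these would have to be supplied separately.
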