Addgene plasmid #161604: pCfB9363(XVI-1_Markerfree_BackBone)
Purpose: (Empty Backbone) EasyClone-MarkerFree backbone vector for the addition of 1 or 2 genes and promoters for integration into site XVI-1, (Chr XVI: 406267..406286)
Depositing lab: Irina Borodina. Depositing organization: Danmarks Tekniske Universitet. Publication: Expansion of EasyClone-MarkerFree toolkit for Saccharomyces cerevisiae genome with new integration sites. Babaei M, Sartori L, Karpukhin A, Abashkin D, Matrosova E, Borodina I. FEMS Yeast Res. 2021 May 11;21(4). pii: 6249452. doi: 10.1093/femsyr/foab027. PubMed 33893795.
Backbone
  Vector backbone: Unknown
  Vector type: Yeast Expression, CRISPR, Synthetic Biology
Growth in bacteria
  Bacterial resistance: Ampicillin, 100 μg/mL
  Growth temperature: 37°C
  Growth strain: DH5alpha
  Copy number: High Copy
Gene/Insert
  Gene/Insert name: None
Terms and licenses: Academic/Nonprofit Terms; Industry Terms: Not Available to Industry
How to cite: pCfB9363(XVI-1_Markerfree_BackBone) was a gift from Irina Borodina (Addgene plasmid # 161604 ; http://n2t.net/addgene:161604 ; RRID:Addgene_161604)
